>Addgene plasmid #149036 | pGBW-m4046309 | addgene full sequence | sequence record 297850 | Ginkgo NGS Result
GCGGCCGCTTGCTATATTGAAGTACGGATTAGAAGCCGCCGAGCGGGCGACAGCCCTCCGACGGAAGACT
CTCCTCCGTGCGTCCTCGTCTTCACCGGTCGCGTTCCTGAAACGCAGATGTGCCTCGCGCCGCACTGCTC
CGAACAATAAAGATTCTACAATACTAGCTTTTATGGTTATGAAGAGGAAAAATTGGCAGTAACCTGGCCC
CACAAACCTTCAAATTAACGAATCAAATTAACAACCATAGGATGATAATGCGATTAGTTTTTTAGCCTTA
TTTCTGGGGTAATTAATCAGCGAAGCGATGATTTTTGATCTATTAACAGATATATAAATGGAAAAGCTGC
ATAACCACTTTAACTAATACTTTCAACATTTTCAGTTTGTATTACTTCTTATTCAAATGTCATAAAAGTA
TCAACAAAAAATTGTTAATATACCTCTATACTTTAACGTCAAGGAGAAAAAACTATAATGAATGAGCTTA
GTCCTGTTGCACTACGACAGATGTCTTGTGCTGCCGGTACTACACAAACTGCTTGCACTGATGACAATGC
GTTAGCTTACTACAACACAACAAAGGGAGGTAGGTTTGTACTTGCACTGTTATCCGATTTACAGGATTTG
AAATGGGCTAGATTCCCTAAGAGTGATGGAACTGGTACTATCTATACAGAACTGGAACCACCTTGTAGGT
TTGTTACAGACACACCTAAAGGTCCTAAAGTGAAGTATTTATACTTTATTAAAGGATTAAACAACCTAAA
TAGAGGTATGGTACTTGGTAGTTTAGCTGCCACAGTACGTCTACTCGTGCCGAGAGGTTCTAAAATCGAG
GAAGGTAAGCTAGTCATTTGGATAAATGGAGATAAGGGTTACAACGGTTTGGCAGAAGTAGGCAAGAAAT
TTGAAAAGGACACAGGTATCAAGGTGACGGTTGAACATCCAGACAAGTTAGAAGAAAAATTCCCTCAAGT
TGCTGCTACTGGTGATGGTCCCGACATTATTTTCTGGGCCCACGATCGTTTTGGTGGATATGCTCAGTCA
GGTTTGCTGGCTGAGATCACCCCAGACAAGGCCTTCCAAGATAAATTGTACCCATTCACTTGGGATGCTG
TCAGATACAACGGTAAGCTTATAGCATATCCAATTGCTGTTGAAGCCTTATCGTTGATCTACAATAAGGA
CTTGTTACCTAACCCACCAAAGACATGGGAAGAAATTCCAGCTTTGGATAAAGAGCTAAAGGCCAAGGGA
AAAAGCGCTTTGATGTTTAACTTACAAGAACCTTATTTCACCTGGCCATTAATCGCTGCTGACGGTGGTT
ACGCATTTAAATACGAAAACGGTAAGTATGACATTAAGGATGTCGGCGTTGATAATGCTGGTGCAAAGGC
TGGTTTGACCTTCTTGGTTGATTTAATAAAGAATAAACACATGAACGCTGACACTGACTACTCTATCGCC
GAAGCCGCTTTCAACAAGGGTGAAACTGCTATGACCATAAATGGTCCATGGGCCTGGAGTAACATTGATA
CTTCTAAAGTAAACTATGGTGTCACTGTTTTGCCTACATTCAAAGGCCAACCATCCAAGCCCTTTGTCGG
TGTTCTATCCGCTGGCATCAATGCTGCTTCTCCAAACAAGGAGCTAGCTAAAGAATTTTTGGAAAATTAC
TTGTTAACTGACGAAGGTTTGGAGGCCGTTAACAAGGACAAGCCATTGGGTGCTGTCGCTTTGAAATCTT
ACGAAGAAGAATTGGCTAAGGATCCCAGAATTGCCGCTACCATGGAGAACGCCCAAAAGGGTGAAATTAT
GCCAAACATCCCACAAATGTCAGCCTTCTGGTACGCAGTTAGGACTGCCGTGATTAATGCTGCTTCCGGT
AGACAAACCGTCGACGAAGCATTAAAAGATGCTCAAACGTAAACAGGCCCCTTTTCCTTTGTCGATATCA
TGTAATTAGTTATGTCACGCTTACATTCACGCCCTCCTCCCACATCCGCTCTAACCGAAAAGGAAGGAGT
TAGACAACCTGAAGTCTAGGTCCCTATTTATTTTTTTTAATAGTTATGTTAGTATTAAGAACGTTATTTA
TATTTCAAATTTTTCTTTTTTTTCTGTACAAAGCGGCCGCCGAACCACTAGTGCACTGCAGTACACGGTT
TCCTTGAAATTTTTTTGATTCGGTAATCTCCGAACAGAAGGAAGAACGAAGGAAGGAGCACAGACTTAGA
TTGGTATATATACGCATATGTAGTGTTGAAGAAACATGAAATTGCCCAGTATTCTTAACCCAACTGCACA
GAACAAAAACGTGCAGGAAACGAAGATAAATCATGTCGAAAGCTACATATAAGGAACGTGCTGCTACTCA
TCCTAGTCCTGTTGCTGCCAAGCTATTTAATATCATGCACGAAAAGCAAACAAACTTGTGTGCTTCATTG
GATGTTCGTACCACCAAGGAATTACTGGAGTTAGTTGAAGCATTAGGTCCCAAAATTTGTTTACTAAAAA
CACATGTGGATATCTTGACTGATTTTTCCATGGAGGGCACAGTTAAGCCGCTAAAGGCATTATCCGCCAA
GTACAATTTTTTACTCTTCGAGGACAGAAAATTTGCTGACATTGGTAATACAGTCAAATTGCAGTACTCT
GCGGGTGTATACAGAATAGCAGAATGGGCAGACATTACGAATGCACACGGTGTGGTGGGCCCAGGTATTG
TTAGCGGTTTGAAGCAGGCGGCAGAAGAAGTAACAAAGGAACCTAGAGGCCTTTTGATGTTAGCAGAATT
GTCATGCAAGGGCTCCCTATCTACTGGAGAATATACTAAGGGTACTGTTGACATTGCGAAGAGCGACAAA
GATTTTGTTATCGGCTTTATTGCTCAAAGAGACATGGGTGGAAGAGATGAAGGTTACGATTGGTTGATTA
TGACACCCGGTGTGGGTTTAGATGACAAGGGAGATGCATTGGGTCAACAGTATAGAACCGTGGATGATGT
GGTTTCTACAGGATCTGACATTATTATTGTTGGAAGAGGACTATTTGCAAAGGGAAGGGATGCTAAGGTA
GAGGGTGAACGTTACAGAAAAGCAGGCTGGGAAGCATATTTGAGAAGATGCGGCCAGCAAAACTAAAAAA
CTGTATTATAAGTAAATGCATGTATACTAAACTCACAAATTAGAGCTTCAATTTAATTATATCAGTTATT
ACCCGAGTAACGAAGCATCTGTGCTTCATTTTGTAGAACAAAAATGCAACGCGAGAGCGCTAATTTTTCA
AACAAAGAATCTGAGCTGCATTTTTACAGAACAGAAATGCAACGCGAAAGCGCTATTTTACCAACGAAGA
ATCTGTGCTTCATTTTTGTAAAACAAAAATGCAACGCGAGAGCGCTAATTTTTCAAACAAAGAATCTGAG
CTGCATTTTTACAGAACAGAAATGCAACGCGAGAGCGCTATTTTACCAACAAAGAATCTATACTTCTTTT
TTGTTCTACAAAAATGCATCCCGAGAGCGCTATTTTTCTAACAAAGCATCTTAGATTACTTTTTTTCTCC
TTTGTGCGCTCTATAATGCAGTCTCTTGATAACTTTTTGCACTGTAGGTCCGTTAAGGTTAGAAGAAGGC
TACTTTGGTGTCTATTTTCTCTTCCATAAAAAAAGCCTGACTCCACTTCCCGCGTTTACTGATTACTAGC
GAAGCTGCGGGTGCATTTTTTCAAGATAAAGGCATCCCCGATTATATTCTATACCGATGTGGATTGCGCA
TACTTTGTGAACAGAAAGTGATAGCGTTGATGATTCTTCATTGGTCAGAAAATTATGAACGGTTTCTTCT
ATTTTGTCTCTATATACTACGTATAGGAAATGTTTACATTTTCGTATTGTTTTCGATTCACTCTATGAAT
AGTTCTTACTACAATTTTTTTGTCTAAAGAGTAATACTAGAGATAAACATAAAAAATGTAGAGGTCGAGT
TTAGATGCAAGTTCAAGGAGCGAAAGGTGGATGGGTAGGTTATATAGGGATATAGCACAGAGATATATAG
CAAAGAGATACTTTTGAGCAATGTTTGTGGAAGCGGTATTCGCAATATTTTAGTAGCTCGTTACAGTCCG
GTGCGTTTTTGGTTTTTTGAAAGTGCGTCATCAGAGCGCTTTTGGTTTTCAAAAGCGCTCTGAAGTTCCT
ATACTTTCTAGCTAGAGAATAGGAACTTCCCGAGCGGCCGCGTGTTACAAGCTTGACTCCAGCGTAACTG
GACTGCAATCAACTCACTGGCTCACCTTCACGGGTGGGCCTTTCTTCGGTAGAAAATCAAAGGATCTTCT
TGAGATCCTTTTTTTCTGCGCGTAATCTGCTGCTTGCAAACAAAAAAACCACCGCTACCAGCGGTGGTTT
GTTTGCCGGATCAAGAGCTACCAACTCTTTTTCCGAGGTAACTGGCTTCAGCAGAGCGCAGATACCAAAT
ACTGTTCTTCTAGTGTAGCCGTAGTTAGGCCACCACTTCAAGAACTCTGTAGCACCGCCTACATACCTCG
CTCTGCTAATCCTGTTACCAGTGGCTGCTGCCAGTGGCGATAAGTCGTGTCTTACCGGGTTGGACTCAAG
ACGATAGTTACCGGATAAGGCGCAGCGGTCGGGCTGAACGGGGGGTTCGTGCACACAGCCCAGCTTGGAG
CGAACGACCTACACCGAACTGAGATACCTACAGCGTGAGCTATGAGAAAGCGCCACGCTTCCCGAAGGGA
GAAAGGCGGACAGGTATCCGGTAAGCGGCAGGGTCGGAACAGGAGAGCGCACGAGGGAGCTTCCAGGGGT
AAACGCCTGGTATCTTTATAGTCCTGTCGGGTTTCGCCACCTCTGACTTGAGCATCGATTTTTGTGATGC
TCGTCAGGGGGGCGGAGCCTATGGAAAAACGCCAGCAACGCAGAAAGGCCCACCCGAAGGTGAGCCAGGT
GATTACATTTGGGCCCTCATCAGAGGTTTTCACCGTCATCACCGAAACGCGCGAGGCAGCTGCGGTAAAG
CTCATCAGCGTGGTCGTGAAGCGATTCACAGATGTCTGCCTGTTCATCCGCGTCCAGCTCGTTGAGTTTC
TCCAGAAGCGTTAATGTCTGGCTTCTGATAAAGCGGGCCATGTTAAGGGCGGTTTTTTCCTGTTTGGTCA
CTTACCAATGCTTAATCAGTGAGGCACCTATCTCAGCGATCTGTCTATTTCGTTCATCCATAGTTGCCTG
ACTCCCCGTCGTGTAGATAACTACGATGCGGGAGGGCTTACCATCTGGCCCCAGTGCTGCAATGATACCG
CGAGACCCACGCTCACCGGCTCCAGATTTATCAGCAATAAACCAGCCAGCCGGGAGGGCCGAGCGCAGAA
GTGATCCTGCAACTTTATCCGCCTCCATCCAGTCTATTAATTGTTGCCGGGAAGCTAGAGTAAGTAGTTC
GCCAGTTAATAGTTTGCGCAACGTTGTTGCCATTGCTACAGGCATCGTGGTGTCACGCTCGTCGTTTGGT
ATGGCTTCATTCAGCTCCGGTTCCCAACGATCAAGGCGAGTTACATGATCCCCCATGTTGTGCAAAAAAG
CGGTTAGCTCCTTCGGTCCTCCGATCGTTGCCAGAAGTAAGTTGGCCGCAGTGTTATCACTCATGGTTAT
GGCAGCACTGCATAATTCTCTTACTGTCATGCCATCCGTGAGATGCTTTTCTGTGACTGGTGAGTACTCA
ACCAAGTCATTCTGAGAATAGTGTATGCGGCGACCGAGTTGCTCTTGCCCGGCGTCAATACGGGATAATA
CCGCGCCACATAGCAGAACTTTAAAAGTGCTCATCATTGGAAAACGTTCTTCGGGGCGTAAACTCTCAAG
GATCTTACCGCTGTTGAGATCCAGTTCGATGTAACCCACTCGTGCACCCAACTGATCTTCAGCATCTTTT
ACTTTCACCAGCGTTTCTGGGTGAGCAAAAACAGGAAGGCAAAATGCCGCAAAAAAGGGAATAAGGGCGA
CACGGAAATGTTGAATACTCATTTTAGCTTCCTTAGCTCCTGAAAATCTCGATAACTCAAAAAATACGCC
CGGTAGTGATCTTATTTCATTATGGTGAAAGTTGGAACCTCTTACGTGCCGATCAAGTCAAAAGCCTCCG
GTCGGAGGCTTTTGACTTTCTGCTATGGAGGTCAGGTATGATTTAAATGGTCAGTTAGA
Features (pLannotate 1.2.2; 13 found; start..end, strand, type, name):
     25..466     +  promoter       GAL1 promoter: S. cerevisiae GAL1; inducible promoter, regulated by Gal4
    829..1929    +  CDS            malE (fragment): MALE_ECO57 - Experimental evidence at protein level: Swiss-Prot protein existence level 1. Part of the ABC transporter complex MalEFGK involved in maltose/maltodextrin import. Binds maltose and higher maltodextrins. From Escherichia coli O157:H7.
   1958..2130    +  terminator     CYC1 terminator (fragment): S. cerevisiae CYC1; transcription terminator for CYC1
   2166..2342    +  promoter       URA3 promoter (fragment): S. cerevisiae URA3
   2343..3146    +  CDS            URA3: orotidine-5'-phosphate decarboxylase, required for uracil biosynthesis; S. cerevisiae URA3; yeast auxotrophic marker, counterselectable with 5-fluoroorotic acid (5-FOA)
   3229..4211    -  rep_origin     2μ ori: yeast 2μ plasmid origin of replication
   4289..4318    +  terminator     T3Te terminator: phage T3 early transcription terminator
   4340..4927    +  rep_origin     ori: high-copy-number ColE1/pMB1/pBR322/pUC origin of replication
   4939..4966    -  terminator     T7Te terminator: phage T7 early transcription terminator
   4990..5181    -  CDS            rop: Rop protein, which maintains plasmids at low copy number; rop
   5182..6042    -  CDS            AmpR: β-lactamase; bla; confers resistance to ampicillin, carbenicillin, and related antibiotics
   6043..6145    -  promoter       cat promoter: promoter of the E. coli cat gene encoding chloramphenicol acetyltransferase
   6146..6177    -  terminator     tonB terminator: bidirectional E. coli tonB-P14 transcription terminator
