[The description below was written by a language model from this plasmid's Addgene catalogue record and pLannotate feature annotations shown in this document.]
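Description:
pGBW-m4046309 is a yeast episomal expression plasmid built to produce the SARS-CoV-2 non-structural protein nsp9, a mature product of the ORF1ab polyprotein, in Saccharomyces cerevisiae. It is an E. coli–yeast shuttle vector. A high-copy ColE1/pUC-type origin and a β-lactamase gene (AmpR, annotated here as driven by a cat promoter) allow propagation and ampicillin selection in bacteria. The 2μ origin supports multicopy maintenance in yeast, and the URA3 marker selects transformants in ura3 hosts by uracil prototrophy and can be counterselected with 5-FOA. The annotation also calls a short rop reading frame next to AmpR, although the catalogue lists the plasmid as high copy. Several bacterial and phage terminators (T3Te, T7Te, tonB) flank the bacterial modules, presumably to insulate them from read-through transcription.

The expression cassette begins with the galactose-inducible, Gal4-regulated GAL1 promoter and ends with a CYC1 terminator. The wild-type nsp9 coding sequence was made by gene synthesis. The listing of budding yeast alongside the virus as species may indicate codon adaptation, but the record does not say so. The insert is not itself called in the feature table, but the unannotated gap between the promoter and the malE fragment fits its recorded size. nsp9 is fused at its C terminus to E. coli maltose-binding protein through a thrombin-cleavable linker, so the fusion can be captured by amylose affinity and the tag then removed by protease. The plasmid is therefore suited to inducible production and purification of nsp9 for biochemical or structural work. The depositor notes that the sequencing used for quality control may not cover the whole plasmid.
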