Addgene plasmid #149036: pGBW-m4046309
Purpose: Yeast Expression plasmid for SARS-CoV-2 nsp9
Depositing lab: Ginkgo Bioworks & Benjie Chen. Depositing organization: Ginkgo Bioworks.
Backbone
  Vector backbone: AmpR; 2u URA3
  Backbone size w/o insert (bp): 4078
  Vector type: Yeast Expression
  Selectable markers: URA3
Growth in bacteria
  Bacterial resistance: Ampicillin, 100 μg/mL
  Growth temperature: 37°C
  Growth strain: DH5alpha
  Copy number: High Copy
Gene/Insert
  Gene/Insert name: SARS-CoV-2 nsp9
  Species: S. cerevisiae (budding yeast); Severe acute respiratory syndrome coronavirus 2
  Insert size (bp): 332
  Mutation: wt
  Entrez Gene: ORF1ab (a.k.a. GU280_gp01)
  Promoter: pGAL1
  Tag / fusion protein: Cleavable thrombin;MBP (C terminal on backbone)
  Cloning method: Unknown
Resource information
  A portion of this plasmid was derived from a plasmid made by: GinkgoBioworks
Depositor comments: NCBI Reference Sequence: YP_009725305.1. Created by gene synthesis with Not1 site. NGS used for QC was performed by Ginkgo and may not fully cover the entire plasmid.
How to cite: pGBW-m4046309 was a gift from Ginkgo Bioworks & Benjie Chen (Addgene plasmid # 149036 ; http://n2t.net/addgene:149036 ; RRID:Addgene_149036)
